Addgene plasmid #229931: AiP15256 - pAAV-AiE0664m_3xC2-minBG-SYFP2-WPRE3-BGHpA (Alias: CN5256)
Purpose: AiE0664m_3xC2 is an enhancer sequence, designed to drive AAV-mediated transgene expression in specific brain cell types
Depositing lab: Allen Institute for Brain Science & Jonathan Ting. Depositing organization: Allen Institute. Publication: A suite of enhancer AAVs and transgenic mouse lines for genetic access to cortical cell types. Ben-Simon Y, Hooper M, Narayan S, Daigle TL, Dwivedi D, Way SW, Oster A, Stafford DA, Mich JK, Taormina MJ, Martinez RA, Opitz-Araya X, Roth JR, Alexander JR, Allen S, Amster A, Arbuckle J, Ayala A, Baker PM, Bakken TE, Barcelli T, Barta S, Bendrick J, Bertagnolli D, Bielstein C, Bishwakarma P, Bowlus J, Boyer G, Brouner K, Casian B, Casper T, Chakka AB, Chakrabarty R, Chance RK, Chavan S, Clark M, Colbert K, Collman F, Daniel S, Departee M, DiValentin P, Donadio N, Dotson N, Egdorf T, Fliss T, Gabitto M, Garcia J, Gary A, Gasperini M, Gloe J, Goldy J, Gore BB, Graybuck L, Greisman N, Haeseleer F, Halterman C, Haradon Z, Hastings SD, Helback O, Ho W, Hockemeyer D, Huang C, Huff S, Hunker A, Johansen N, Jones D, Juneau Z, Kalmbach B, Kannan M, Khem S, Kussick E, Kutsal R, Larsen R, Lee C, Lee AY, Leibly M, Lenz GH, Li S, Liang E, Lusk N, Madigan Z, Malloy J, Malone J, McCue R, Melchor J, Mollenkopf T, Moosman S, Morin E, Newman D, Ng L, Ngo K, Omstead V, Otto S, Oyama A, Pena N, Pham T, Phillips E, Pom CA, Potekhina L, Ransford S, Ray PL, Rette D, Reynoldson C, Rimorin C, Rocha D, Ruiz A, Sanchez REA, Sawyer L, Sedeno-Cortes A, Sevigny JP, Shapovalova N, Shepard N, Shulga L, Sigler AR, Siverts L, Soliman S, Somasundaram S, Staats B, Stewart K, Szelenyi E, Tieu M, Trader C, Tran A, van Velthoven CTJ, Walker M, Wang Y, Weed N, Wirthlin M, Wood T, Wynalda B, Yao Z, Zhou T, Ariza J, Dee N, Reding M, Ronellenfitch K, Mufti S, Sunkin SM, Smith KA, Esposito L, Waters J, Thyagarajan B, Yao S, Lein ES, Zeng H, Levi BP, Ngai J, Ting JT, Tasic B. Cell. 2025 May 16:S0092-8674(25)00513-6. doi: 10.1016/j.cell.2025.05.002. PubMed 40403729.
Backbone
  Vector backbone: rAAV
  Vector type: AAV
Growth in bacteria
  Bacterial resistance: Ampicillin, 100 μg/mL
  Growth temperature: 30°C
  Growth strain: NEB Stable
  Copy number: High Copy
Gene/Insert
  Gene/Insert name: SYFP2
  Species: Synthetic
  Cloning method: Restriction Enzyme; 5′ cloning site Unknown (unknown if destroyed); 3′ cloning site Unknown (unknown if destroyed)
Terms and licenses: Academic/Nonprofit Terms; Industry Terms: Not Available to Industry
Depositor comments: Allen Institute plasmid alias: CN5256
How to cite: AiP15256 - pAAV-AiE0664m_3xC2-minBG-SYFP2-WPRE3-BGHpA (Alias: CN5256) was a gift from Allen Institute for Brain Science & Jonathan Ting (Addgene plasmid # 229931 ; http://n2t.net/addgene:229931 ; RRID:Addgene_229931)
