[The description below was written by a language model from this plasmid's Addgene catalogue record and pLannotate feature annotations shown in this document.]
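Description:
AiP15256 - pAAV-AiE0664m_3xC2-minBG-SYFP2-WPRE3-BGHpA (alias CN5256) is a recombinant AAV transfer plasmid of about 5 kb, built to package an enhancer-driven fluorescent reporter into AAV particles for delivery to the brain. It is propagated in bacteria through a high-copy ColE1/pUC-type origin and selected with ampicillin via the β-lactamase gene and its own promoter. An f1 phage origin and small remnants of the pBR322 bom and rop regions are also present in the backbone. AAV2 inverted terminal repeats flank the expression cassette and supply the cis signals for genome replication and encapsidation. The right ITR is annotated in full, while only short fragments of the left ITR were detected in the sequencing result. This may reflect the difficulty of reading or maintaining these repeats, and the record lists a recombination-deficient strain as the host.

By its name, the payload begins with AiE0664m_3xC2, an enhancer element designed to direct transgene expression in specific brain cell types, with "3xC2" suggesting a concatenated core arrangement. This is followed by a minimal beta-globin promoter (minBG), which provides basal transcription initiation that the enhancer modulates. Neither element is annotated in the feature table, but the unannotated stretch between the left ITR and the reporter is where they would lie. The reporter is SYFP2, a rapidly maturing monomeric yellow fluorescent protein derived from Aequorea victoria. It is followed by WPRE3, a shortened woodchuck posttranscriptional regulatory element that appears as two WPRE fragments, and by the bovine growth hormone polyadenylation signal. The construct belongs to a suite of enhancer AAVs for genetic access to cortical cell types. The record does not state which cell population this particular enhancer targets.
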