Features (pLannotate 1.2.2; 14 found; start..end, strand, type, name):
     12..39      +  repeat_region  AAV2 ITR (fragment): inverted terminal repeat of adeno-associated virus serotype 2 inverted
     68..95      +  repeat_region  AAV2 ITR (fragment): inverted terminal repeat of adeno-associated virus serotype 2 inverted
    997..1713    +  CDS            SYFP2: SYFP2 is a basic (constitutively fluorescent) yellow fluorescent protein published in 2006, derived from Aequorea victoria. It is reported to be a very rapidly-maturing monomer with moderate acid sensitivity.
   1753..1910    +  misc_feature   WPRE (fragment): woodchuck hepatitis virus posttranscriptional regulatory element
   1916..1996    +  misc_feature   WPRE (fragment): woodchuck hepatitis virus posttranscriptional regulatory element
   2013..2124    +  polyA_signal   bGH poly(A) signal: bovine growth hormone polyadenylation signal
   2242..2382    +  repeat_region  AAV2 ITR: inverted terminal repeat of adeno-associated virus serotype 2 inverted
   2387..2438    -  misc_feature   bom (fragment): basis of mobility region from pBR322
   2457..2912    +  rep_origin     f1 ori (sequence partly withheld): f1 bacteriophage origin of replication; arrow indicates direction of (+) strand synthesis
   2913..2962    -  misc_feature   bom (fragment): basis of mobility region from pBR322
   3064..3099    -  CDS            rop (fragment): Rop protein, which maintains plasmids at low copy number; rop
   3194..3298    +  promoter       AmpR promoter: bla
   3299..4159    +  CDS            AmpR: β-lactamase; bla; confers resistance to ampicillin, carbenicillin, and related antibiotics
   4330..4918    +  rep_origin     ori: high-copy-number ColE1/pMB1/pBR322/pUC origin of replication
>Addgene plasmid #229931 | AiP15256 - pAAV-AiE0664m_3xC2-minBG-SYFP2-WPRE3-BGHpA (Alias: CN5256) | addgene full sequence | sequence record 485887 | Addgene NGS Result
CCTGCAGGCAGCTGCGCGCTCGCTCGCTCACTGAGGCCGCCCGGGCGTCGGGCGACCTTTGGTCGCCCGG
CCTCAGTGAGCGAGCGAGCGCGCAGAGAGGGAGTGGCCAACTCCATCACTAGGGGTTCCTGCGGCCGCAC
GCGTAGAGAGGGAGAGGGAGAGAGAATGTCAATGGTATTCATGGACCTGGCCCCTAGCAAGTGTGATGGG
AACTGATGTTTCCATAGGAATGTTACCTAAAACTCTCATGTGCCAGACAGCTTTTCACACTGTGACAAGA
TTTCTGAGAAAACGATTTCAGGGAAGATGGGCTTCCTGGCTTTAGGCCTGAGATGGAAAAGAACATCATG
GTGGTAGCCTGTGCAGGAGGAGGAAGCTGCTCCCCACACACATTCAGAGAGGGAGAGGGAGAGAGAATGT
CAATGGTATTCATGGACCTGGCCCCTAGCAAGTGTGATGGGAACTGATGTTTCCATAGGAATGTTACCTA
AAACTCTCATGTGCCAGACAGCTTTTCACACTGTGACAAGATTTCTGAGAAAACGATTTCAGGGAAGATG
GGCTTCCTGGCTTTAGGCCTGAGATGGAAAAGAACATCATGGTGGTAGCCTGTGCAGGAGGAGGAAGCTG
CTCCCCACACACATTCAGAGAGGGAGAGGGAGAGAGAATGTCAATGGTATTCATGGACCTGGCCCCTAGC
AAGTGTGATGGGAACTGATGTTTCCATAGGAATGTTACCTAAAACTCTCATGTGCCAGACAGCTTTTCAC
ACTGTGACAAGATTTCTGAGAAAACGATTTCAGGGAAGATGGGCTTCCTGGCTTTAGGCCTGAGATGGAA
AAGAACATCATGGTGGTAGCCTGTGCAGGAGGAGGAAGCTGCTCCCCACACACATTCGAGCTCGGGCTGG
GCATAAAAGTCAGGGCAGAGCCATCTATTGCTTACATTTGCTTCTGGGATCCAGATCTTTCGAAGCTAGC
GCTACCGGTCGCCACCATGGTGAGCAAGGGCGAGGAGCTGTTCACCGGGGTGGTGCCCATCCTGGTCGAG
CTGGACGGCGACGTAAACGGCCACAAGTTCAGCGTGTCCGGCGAGGGCGAGGGCGATGCCACCTACGGCA
AGCTGACCCTGAAGCTGATCTGCACCACCGGCAAGCTGCCCGTGCCCTGGCCCACCCTCGTGACCACCCT
GGGCTACGGCGTGCAGTGCTTCGCCCGCTACCCCGACCACATGAAGCAGCACGACTTCTTCAAGTCCGCC
ATGCCCGAAGGCTACGTCCAGGAGCGCACCATCTTCTTCAAGGACGACGGCAACTACAAGACCCGCGCCG
AGGTGAAGTTCGAGGGCGACACCCTGGTGAACCGCATCGAGCTGAAGGGCATCGACTTCAAGGAGGACGG
CAACATCCTGGGGCACAAGCTGGAGTACAACTACAACAGCCACAACGTCTATATCACCGCCGACAAGCAG
AAGAACGGCATCAAGGCCAACTTCAAGATCCGCCACAACATCGAGGACGGCGGCGTGCAGCTCGCCGACC
ACTACCAGCAGAACACCCCCATCGGCGACGGCCCCGTGCTGCTGCCCGACAACCACTACCTGAGCTACCA
GTCCAAGCTGAGCAAAGACCCCAACGAGAAGCGCGATCACATGGTCCTGCTGGAGTTCGTGACCGCCGCC
GGGATCACTCTCGGCATGGACGAGCTGTACAAGTAAGTCGACGGCGCGCCGCGGCCGCGAATTCGATATC
ATAATCAACCTCTGGATTACAAAATTTGTGAAAGATTGACTGGTATTCTTAACTATGTTGCTCCTTTTAC
GCTATGTGGATACGCTGCTTTAATGCCTTTGTATCATGCTATTGCTTCCCGTATGGCTTTCATTTTCTCC
TCCTTGTATAAATCCTGGTTAGTTCTTGCCACGGCGGAACTCATCGCCGCCTGCCTTGCCCGCTGCTGGA
CAGGGGCTCGGCTGTTGGGCACTGACAATTCCGTGGCTCGAGAGATCTTCGACTGTGCCTTCTAGTTGCC
AGCCATCTGTTGTTTGCCCCTCCCCCGTGCCTTCCTTGACCCTGGAAGGTGCCACTCCCACTGTCCTTTC
CTAATAAAATGAGGAAATTGCATCGCATTGTCTGAGTAGGTGTCATTCTATTCTGGGGGGTGGGGTGGGG
CAGGACAGCAAGGGGGAGGATTGGGAAGACAATAGCAGGCATGAGATCTCACGTGCGGACCGAGCGGCCG
CAGGAACCCCTAGTGATGGAGTTGGCCACTCCCTCTCTGCGCGCTCGCTCGCTCACTGAGGCCGGGCGAC
CAAAGGTCGCCCGACGCCCGGGCTTTGCCCGGGCGGCCTCAGTGAGCGAGCGAGCGCGCAGCTGCCTGCA
GGGGCGCCTGATGCGGTATTTTCTCCTTACGCATCTGTGCGGTATTTCACACCGCATA
[95 nt withheld, positions 2439-2533]
T
[46 nt withheld, positions 2535-2580]
C
[141 nt withheld, positions 2582-2722]
CCTTTGACGTTGGAGTCCACGTTCTTT
[37 nt withheld, positions 2750-2786]
ACTCTATCTCGGGCTATTCTTTTGATTTATAAGGGATTTTGCCGATTTCGGTCTATTGGTTAAAAAATGA
GCTGATTTAACAAAAATTTAACGCGAATTTTAACAAAATATTAACGTTTACAATTTTATGGTGCACTCTC
AGTACAATCTGCTCTGATGCCGCATAGTTAAGCCAGCCCCGACACCCGCCAACACCCGCTGACGCGCCCT
GACGGGCTTGTCTGCTCCCGGCATCCGCTTACAGACAAGCTGTGACCGTCTCCGGGAGCTGCATGTGTCA
GAGGTTTTCACCGTCATCACCGAAACGCGCGAGACGAAAGGGCCTCGTGATACGCCTATTTTTATAGGTT
AATGTCATGATAATAATGGTTTCTTAGACGTCAGGTGGCACTTTTCGGGGAAATGTGCGCGGAACCCCTA
TTTGTTTATTTTTCTAAATACATTCAAATATGTATCCGCTCATGAGACAATAACCCTGATAAATGCTTCA
ATAATATTGAAAAAGGAAGAGTATGAGTATTCAACATTTCCGTGTCGCCCTTATTCCCTTTTTTGCGGCA
TTTTGCCTTCCTGTTTTTGCTCACCCAGAAACGCTGGTGAAAGTAAAAGATGCTGAAGATCAGTTGGGTG
CACGAGTGGGTTACATCGAACTGGATCTCAACAGCGGTAAGATCCTTGAGAGTTTTCGCCCCGAAGAACG
TTTTCCAATGATGAGCACTTTTAAAGTTCTGCTATGTGGCGCGGTATTATCCCGTATTGACGCCGGGCAA
GAGCAACTCGGTCGCCGCATACACTATTCTCAGAATGACTTGGTTGAGTACTCACCAGTCACAGAAAAGC
ATCTTACGGATGGCATGACAGTAAGAGAATTATGCAGTGCTGCCATAACCATGAGTGATAACACTGCGGC
CAACTTACTTCTGACAACGATCGGAGGACCGAAGGAGCTAACCGCTTTTTTGCACAACATGGGGGATCAT
GTAACTCGCCTTGATCGTTGGGAACCGGAGCTGAATGAAGCCATACCAAACGACGAGCGTGACACCACGA
TGCCTGTAGCAATGGCAACAACGTTGCGCAAACTATTAACTGGCGAACTACTTACTCTAGCTTCCCGGCA
ACAATTAATAGACTGGATGGAGGCGGATAAAGTTGCAGGACCACTTCTGCGCTCGGCCCTTCCGGCTGGC
TGGTTTATTGCTGATAAATCTGGAGCCGGTGAGCGTGGGTCTCGCGGTATCATTGCAGCACTGGGGCCAG
ATGGTAAGCCCTCCCGTATCGTAGTTATCTACACGACGGGGAGTCAGGCAACTATGGATGAACGAAATAG
ACAGATCGCTGAGATAGGTGCCTCACTGATTAAGCATTGGTAACTGTCAGACCAAGTTTACTCATATATA
CTTTAGATTGATTTAAAACTTCATTTTTAATTTAAAAGGATCTAGGTGAAGATCCTTTTTGATAATCTCA
TGACCAAAATCCCTTAACGTGAGTTTTCGTTCCACTGAGCGTCAGACCCCGTAGAAAAGATCAAAGGATC
TTCTTGAGATCCTTTTTTTCTGCGCGTAATCTGCTGCTTGCAAACAAAAAAACCACCGCTACCAGCGGTG
GTTTGTTTGCCGGATCAAGAGCTACCAACTCTTTTTCCGAAGGTAACTGGCTTCAGCAGAGCGCAGATAC
CAAATACTGTTCTTCTAGTGTAGCCGTAGTTAGGCCACCACTTCAAGAACTCTGTAGCACCGCCTACATA
CCTCGCTCTGCTAATCCTGTTACCAGTGGCTGCTGCCAGTGGCGATAAGTCGTGTCTTACCGGGTTGGAC
TCAAGACGATAGTTACCGGATAAGGCGCAGCGGTCGGGCTGAACGGGGGGTTCGTGCACACAGCCCAGCT
TGGAGCGAACGACCTACACCGAACTGAGATACCTACAGCGTGAGCTATGAGAAAGCGCCACGCTTCCCGA
AGGGAGAAAGGCGGACAGGTATCCGGTAAGCGGCAGGGTCGGAACAGGAGAGCGCACGAGGGAGCTTCCA
GGGGGAAACGCCTGGTATCTTTATAGTCCTGTCGGGTTTCGCCACCTCTGACTTGAGCGTCGATTTTTGT
GATGCTCGTCAGGGGGGCGGAGCCTATGGAAAAACGCCAGCAACGCGGCCTTTTTACGGTTCCTGGCCTT
TTGCTGGCCTTTTGCTCACATGT
